Addgene plasmid #144070: TFORF0560
Purpose: Lentiviral vector for overexpressing transcription factor ORFs with unique 24-bp barcodes. Barcodes facilitate identification of transcription factors in pooled screens.
Depositing lab: Feng Zhang. Depositing organization: Broad Institute. Publication: A transcription factor atlas of directed differentiation. Joung J, Ma S, Tay T, Geiger-Schuller KR, Kirchgatterer PC, Verdine VK, Guo B, Arias-Garcia MA, Allen WE, Singh A, Kuksenko O, Abudayyeh OO, Gootenberg JS, Fu Z, Macrae RK, Buenrostro JD, Regev A, Zhang F. Cell. 2023 Jan 5;186(1):209-229.e26. doi: 10.1016/j.cell.2022.11.026. PubMed 36608654.
Backbone
  Vector backbone: pLX_TRC317
  Backbone manufacturer: Broad Institute Genetic Perturbation Platform
  Backbone size w/o insert (bp): 8264
  Vector type: Mammalian Expression, Lentiviral
  Selectable markers: Puromycin
Growth in bacteria
  Bacterial resistance: Ampicillin, 100 μg/mL
  Growth temperature: 30°C
  Growth strain: NEB Stable
  Copy number: High Copy
Gene/Insert
  Gene/Insert name: ZNF614
  Species: H. sapiens (human)
  Insert size (bp): 1859
  Entrez Gene: ZNF614 (a.k.a. FLJ21941, MGC120638)
  Promoter: EF1a
  Cloning method: Unknown
  Sequencing primers: 5′ GGGTGGAGACTGAAGTTAGGCCAG; 3′ CACATAGCGTAAAAGGAGCAACATAG
Terms and licenses: Academic/Nonprofit Terms; Industry Terms: Not Available to Industry
Depositor comments: NM_025040,ENST00000270649 . The transcription factor ORF portion of this plasmid was synthesized by Genewiz. Please test multiple small colonies in case of plasmid recombination. To make this collection available in a timely manner, a portion of this collection was not fully sequenced by Addgene. If an Addgene verified full plasmid sequence is not available, please contact us prior to placing an order to request the full sequence.
How to cite: TFORF0560 was a gift from Feng Zhang (Addgene plasmid # 144070 ; http://n2t.net/addgene:144070 ; RRID:Addgene_144070)
