[The description below was written by a language model from this plasmid's Addgene catalogue record and pLannotate feature annotations shown in this document.]
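Description:
TFORF0560 is a third-generation-style, self-inactivating lentiviral expression plasmid built on the pLX_TRC317 backbone from the Broad Institute Genetic Perturbation Platform, carrying the human zinc-finger gene ZNF614 as part of a barcoded transcription factor ORF collection. In bacteria it is maintained through a high-copy ColE1/pUC-type origin and ampicillin resistance (AmpR with its bla promoter). An f1 origin and remnants of a lac/lacZα cloning region with T7 and T3 promoters are also present in the backbone. The depositor notes a risk of recombination, as is common for LTR-containing plasmids.

The viral cassette begins with an RSV promoter fused to a truncated HIV-1 5' LTR, which drives Tat-independent production of genomic RNA. This is followed by the Ψ packaging signal with a gag fragment, and the Rev response element for nuclear export of the unspliced transcript. An SV40 early promoter/origin drives puromycin N-acetyltransferase for selection of transduced mammalian cells. Downstream of it sit the cPPT/CTS element and the EF-1α promoter, which drives constitutive expression of the synthesized ZNF614 ORF. The annotation tool matched only the two ends of the ORF to the ZNF614 reference protein, but the span between them is consistent with the recorded insert size of about 1.9 kb. A WPRE enhances transcript expression, and the ΔU3 3' LTR and an SV40 poly(A) signal close the unit. The unique 24-bp barcode described in the catalogue entry is not annotated in the feature table. The short U6 promoter fragment between the ORF and the WPRE is unexplained by the record. The construct is intended for overexpressing ZNF614, individually or in pooled screens in which barcodes identify the transcription factor, such as directed-differentiation studies.
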