Features (pLannotate 1.2.2; 32 found; start..end, strand, type, name):
      5..231     +  promoter       RSV promoter: Rous sarcoma virus enhancer/promoter
    232..412     +  LTR            5' LTR (truncated): truncated 5' long terminal repeat (LTR) from HIV-1
    459..584     +  misc_feature   HIV-1 Ψ: packaging signal of human immunodeficiency virus type 1
    568..931     +  CDS            HIV-1 gag (fragment): gag protein from human immunodeficiency virus 1; gag
   1077..1310    +  misc_feature   RRE: The Rev response element (RRE) of HIV-1 allows for Rev-dependent mRNA export from the nucleus to the cytoplasm.
   1687..1713    +  CDS            Rev (fragment): human immunodeficiency virus 1 (HIV-1) Rev protein; rev; enhances nuclear export of unspliced and incompletely spliced viral mRNAs
   1720..1743    +  promoter       SV40 promoter (fragment): SV40 early promoter
   1744..1815    +  promoter       SV40 promoter (fragment): SV40 enhancer and early promoter
   1839..1974    +  rep_origin     SV40 ori: SV40 origin of replication
   2020..2616    +  CDS            PuroR (fragment): puromycin N-acetyltransferase; pac from Streptomyces; confers resistance to puromycin
   2665..2782    +  misc_feature   cPPT/CTS: central polypurine tract and central termination sequence of HIV-1
   2847..2913    +  CDS            small t antigen (fragment): SV40 (simian virus 40) small t antigen
   2920..4098    +  promoter       EF-1α promoter: strong constitutive promoter for human elongation factor EF-1α
   4115..4948    +  CDS            ZNF614 (fragment): ZN614_HUMAN - Experimental evidence at protein level: Swiss-Prot protein existence level 1. May be involved in transcriptional regulation. From Homo sapiens (Human).
   5801..5869    +  CDS            ZNF614 (fragment): ZN614_HUMAN - Experimental evidence at protein level: Swiss-Prot protein existence level 1. May be involved in transcriptional regulation. From Homo sapiens (Human).
   5885..5938    +  promoter       U6 promoter (fragment): RNA polymerase III promoter for human U6 snRNA
   5980..6568    +  misc_feature   WPRE: woodchuck hepatitis virus posttranscriptional regulatory element
   6619..6638    +  misc_feature   cPPT/CTS (fragment): central polypurine tract and central termination sequence of HIV-1
   6640..6873    +  LTR            3' LTR (ΔU3): self-inactivating 3' long terminal repeat (LTR) from HIV-1
   6951..7072    +  polyA_signal   SV40 poly(A) signal: SV40 polyadenylation signal
   7112..7247    +  rep_origin     SV40 ori: SV40 origin of replication
   7268..7286    -  promoter       T7 promoter: promoter for bacteriophage T7 RNA polymerase
   7294..7449    +  CDS            lacZα (fragment): LacZα fragment of β-galactosidase; lacZ fragment
   7454..7882    +  rep_origin     f1 ori (sequence partly withheld): f1 bacteriophage origin of replication; arrow indicates direction of (+) strand synthesis
   7935..8039    +  promoter       AmpR promoter: bla
   8040..8900    +  CDS            AmpR: β-lactamase; bla; confers resistance to ampicillin, carbenicillin, and related antibiotics
   9071..9659    +  rep_origin     ori: high-copy-number ColE1/pMB1/pBR322/pUC origin of replication
   9842..9934    +  CDS            lacI (fragment): lac repressor; lacI; The lac repressor binds to the lac operator to inhibit transcription in E. coli. This inhibition can be relieved by adding lactose or isopropyl-β-D-thiogalactopyranoside (IPTG).
   9947..9968    +  protein_bind   CAP binding site: CAP binding activates transcription in the presence of cAMP. E. coli catabolite activator protein
   9983..10013   +  promoter       lac promoter: promoter for the E. coli lac operon
  10021..10037   +  protein_bind   lac operator: The lac repressor binds to the lac operator to inhibit transcription in E. coli. This inhibition can be relieved by adding lactose or isopropyl-β-D-thiogalactopyranoside (IPTG). lac repressor encoded by lacI
  10082..10100   +  promoter       T3 promoter: promoter for bacteriophage T3 RNA polymerase
>Addgene plasmid #144070 | TFORF0560 | addgene full sequence | sequence record 471151 | Addgene NGS Result
TTAATGTAGTCTTATGCAATACTCTTGTAGTCTTGCAACATGGTAACGATGAGTTAGCAACATGCCTTAC
AAGGAGAGAAAAAGCACCGTGCATGCCGATTGGTGGAAGTAAGGTGGTACGATCGTGCCTTATTAGGAAG
GCAACAGACGGGTCTGACATGGATTGGACGAACCACTGAATTGCCGCATTGCAGAGATATTGTATTTAAG
TGCCTAGCTCGATACATAAACGGGTCTCTCTGGTTAGACCAGATCTGAGCCTGGGAGCTCTCTGGCTAAC
TAGGGAACCCACTGCTTAAGCCTCAATAAAGCTTGCCTTGAGTGCTTCAAGTAGTGTGTGCCCGTCTGTT
GTGTGACTCTGGTAACTAGAGATCCCTCAGACCCTTTTAGTCAGTGTGGAAAATCTCTAGCAGTGGCGCC
CGAACAGGGACTTGAAAGCGAAAGGGAAACCAGAGGAGCTCTCTCGACGCAGGACTCGGCTTGCTGAAGC
GCGCACGGCAAGAGGCGAGGGGCGGCGACTGGTGAGTACGCCAAAAATTTTGACTAGCGGAGGCTAGAAG
GAGAGAGATGGGTGCGAGAGCGTCAGTATTAAGCGGGGGAGAATTAGATCGCGATGGGAAAAAATTCGGT
TAAGGCCAGGGGGAAAGAAAAAATATAAATTAAAACATATAGTATGGGCAAGCAGGGAGCTAGAACGATT
CGCAGTTAATCCTGGCCTGTTAGAAACATCAGAAGGCTGTAGACAAATACTGGGACAGCTACAACCATCC
CTTCAGACAGGATCAGAAGAACTTAGATCATTATATAATACAGTAGCAACCCTCTATTGTGTGCATCAAA
GGATAGAGATAAAAGACACCAAGGAAGCTTTAGACAAGATAGAGGAAGAGCAAAACAAAAGTAAGACCAC
CGCACAGCAAGCGGCCGCTGATCTTCAGACCTGGAGGAGGAGATATGAGGGACAATTGGAGAAGTGAATT
ATATAAATATAAAGTAGTAAAAATTGAACCATTAGGAGTAGCACCCACCAAGGCAAAGAGAAGAGTGGTG
CAGAGAGAAAAAAGAGCAGTGGGAATAGGAGCTTTGTTCCTTGGGTTCTTGGGAGCAGCAGGAAGCACTA
TGGGCGCAGCGTCAATGACGCTGACGGTACAGGCCAGACAATTATTGTCTGGTATAGTGCAGCAGCAGAA
CAATTTGCTGAGGGCTATTGAGGCGCAACAGCATCTGTTGCAACTCACAGTCTGGGGCATCAAGCAGCTC
CAGGCAAGAATCCTGGCTGTGGAAAGATACCTAAAGGATCAACAGCTCCTGGGGATTTGGGGTTGCTCTG
GAAAACTCATTTGCACCACTGCTGTGCCTTGGAATGCTAGTTGGAGTAATAAATCTCTGGAACAGATTTG
GAATCACACGACCTGGATGGAGTGGGACAGAGAAATTAACAATTACACAAGCTTAATACACTCCTTAATT
GAAGAATCGCAAAACCAGCAAGAAAAGAATGAACAAGAATTATTGGAATTAGATAAATGGGCAAGTTTGT
GGAATTGGTTTAACATAACAAATTGGCTGTGGTATATAAAATTATTCATAATGATAGTAGGAGGCTTGGT
AGGTTTAAGAATAGTTTTTGCTGTACTTTCTATAGTGAATAGAGTTAGGCAGGGATATTCACCATTATCG
TTTCAGACCCACCTCCCAACCCCGAGGGGACCCATGCATTGCATCTCAATTAGTCAGCAACCAGGTGTGG
AAAGTCCCCAGGCTCCCCAGCAGGCAGAAGTATGCAAAGCATGCGTCTCAATTAGTCAGCAACCATAGTC
CCGCCCCTAACTCCGCCCATCCCGCCCCTAACTCCGCCCAGTTCCGCCCATTCTCCGCCCCATGGCTGAC
TAATTTTTTTTATTTATGCAGAGGCCGAGGCCGCCTCGGCCTCTGAGCTATTCCAGAAGTAGTGAGGAGG
CTTTTTTGGAGGCCTAGGCTTTTGCAAAAAGCTTTCTAGAGGTACCACCGGAGCTTACCATGACCGAGTA
CAAGCCCACGGTGCGCCTCGCCACCCGCGACGACGTCCCCAGGGCCGTACGCACCCTCGCCGCCGCGTTC
GCCGACTACCCCGCCACGCGCCACACCGTCGATCCGGACCGCCACATCGAGCGGGTCACCGAGCTGCAAG
AACTCTTCCTCACGCGCGTCGGGCTCGACATCGGCAAGGTGTGGGTCGCGGACGACGGCGCCGCCGTGGC
GGTCTGGACCACGCCGGAGAGCGTCGAAGCGGGGGCGGTGTTCGCCGAGATCGGCCCGCGCATGGCCGAG
TTGAGCGGTTCCCGGCTGGCCGCGCAGCAACAGATGGAAGGCCTCCTGGCGCCGCACCGGCCCAAGGAGC
CCGCGTGGTTCCTGGCCACCGTCGGCGTCTCGCCCGACCACCAGGGCAAGGGTCTGGGCAGCGCCGTCGT
GCTCCCCGGAGTGGAGGCGGCCGAGCGCGCCGGGGTGCCCGCCTTCCTGGAGACCTCCGCGCCCCGCAAC
CTCCCCTTCTACGAGCGGCTCGGCTTCACCGTCACCGCCGACGTCGAGGTGCCCGAAGGACCGCGCACCT
GGTGCATGACCCGCAAGCCCGGTGCCAGTTAACGAATTCTAGATCTTGAGACAAATGGCAGTATTCATCC
ACAATTTTAAAAGAAAAGGGGGGATTGGGGGGTACAGTGCAGGGGAAAGAATAGTAGACATAATAGCAAC
AGACATACAAACTAAAGAATTACAAAAACAAATTACAAAAATTCAAAATTTTCGGGTTTATTACAGGGAC
AGCAGAGATCCACTTTGGCGCCGGCTCGAGGCCTGCAGGTGCAAAGATGGATAAAGTTTTAAACAGAGAG
GAATCTTTGCAGCTAATGGACCTTCTAGGTCTTGAAAGGAGTGGGAATTGGCTCCGGTGCCCGTCAGTGG
GCAGAGCGCACATCGCCCACAGTCCCCGAGAAGTTGGGGGGAGGGGTCGGCAATTGAACCGGTGCCTAGA
GAAGGTGGCGCGGGGTAAACTGGGAAAGTGATGTCGTGTACTGGCTCCGCCTTTTTCCCGAGGGTGGGGG
AGAACCGTATATAAGTGCAGTAGTCGCCGTGAACGTTCTTTTTCGCAACGGGTTTGCCGCCAGAACACAG
GTAAGTGCCGTGTGTGGTTCCCGCGGGCCTGGCCTCTTTACGGGTTATGGCCCTTGCGTGCCTTGAATTA
CTTCCACCTGGCTGCAGTACGTGATTCTTGATCCCGAGCTTCGGGTTGGAAGTGGGTGGGAGAGTTCGAG
GCCTTGCGCTTAAGGAGCCCCTTCGCCTCGTGCTTGAGTTGAGGCCTGGCCTGGGCGCTGGGGCCGCCGC
GTGCGAATCTGGTGGCACCTTCGCGCCTGTCTCGCTGCTTTCGATAAGTCTCTAGCCATTTAAAATTTTT
GATGACCTGCTGCGACGCTTTTTTTCTGGCAAGATAGTCTTGTAAATGCGGGCCAAGATCTGCACACTGG
TATTTCGGTTTTTGGGGCCGCGGGCGGCGACGGGGCCCGTGCGTCCCAGCGCACATGTTCGGCGAGGCGG
GGCCTGCGAGCGCGGCCACCGAGAATCGGACGGGGGTAGTCTCAAGCTGGCCGGCCTGCTCTGGTGCCTG
GCCTCGCGCCGCCGTGTATCGCCCCGCCCTGGGCGGCAAGGCTGGCCCGGTCGGCACCAGTTGCGTGAGC
GGAAAGATGGCCGCTTCCCGGCCCTGCTGCAGGGAGCTCAAAATGGAGGACGCGGCGCTCGGGAGAGCGG
GCGGGTGAGTCACCCACACAAAGGAAAAGGGCCTTTCCGTCCTCAGCCGTCGCTTCATGTGACTCCACGG
AGTACCGGGCGCCGTCCAGGCACCTCGATTAGTTCTCGAGCTTTTGGAGTACGTCGTCTTTAGGTTGGGG
GGAGGGGTTTTATGCGATGGAGTTTCCCCACACTGAGTGGGTGGAGACTGAAGTTAGGCCAGCTTGGCAC
TTGATGTAATTCTCCTTGGAATTTGCCCTTTTTGAGTTTGGATCTTGGTTCATTCTCAAGCCTCAGACAG
TGGTTCAAAGTTTTTTTCTTCCATTTCAGGTGTCGTGAGGCTAGCACCGCCACCATGATCAAGACCCAGG
AATCACTGACCCTGGAGGATGTGGCTGTGGAATTCAGCTGGGAGGAGTGGCAGCTCCTGGACACTGCTCA
GAAGAACCTGTACCGGGATGTGATGGTGGAGAACTATAACCACCTAGTATCACTGGGGTATCAAACTAGC
AAACCAGATGTACTCTCCAAGTTGGCACATGGACAAGAACCATGGACAACAGATGCTAAAATTCAGAATA
AAAATTGTCCAGGAATCGGGAAAGTTGACAGTCATCTGCAAGAGCACTCTCCAAACCAAAGACTTCTGAA
GAGCGTGCAGCAATGCAATGGACAGAATACACTTAGAAATATTGTACATCTCAGCAAGACACATTTTCCT
ATAGTGCAAAATCATGATACATTTGACTTGTACAGAAAAAATTTGAAATCAAGTTTAAGTTTAATCAACC
AGAAGAGAAGACATGGAATAAATAACCCTGTTGAGTTTATTGGAGGTGAGAAAACACTTCTACATGGTAA
GCATGAACGTACGCATACTAAAACTAGATTTTCTGAAAATGCAAAATGTATCCATACTAAATTCCAAGTC
TTCAAGCATCAGAGGACTCAGAAAATTGAGAAACCCCATGCATGCATTGAATGTGAGCAAACCTTCCTTA
GGAAGTCTCAGCTCATTTACCATGAGAACATTTGTATACAAGAGAATCCTGGAAGTGGTCAATGTGAGAA
ATTATCCAGAAGTGTCCTGTTCACTAAGCATCTGAAAACTAATACAACAGACAAAATCTGTATACCCAAT
GAATATAGAAAAGGCTCTACTGTGAAGAGTAGTCTCATTACACATCAACAAACCCATACAGAAGAGAAAT
CCTATATGTGCAGTGAGTGTGGAAAGGGCTTTACAATGAAGCGCTATCTAATTGCTCATCAGCGAACTCA
TAGTGGAGAGAAACCTTATGTGTGCAAAGAATGTGGAAAAGGTTTCACTGTGAAGAGCAATCTCATTGTA
CATCAGCGAACTCATACAGGGGAGAAACCCTATATATGCAGTGAATGTGGAAAAGGCTTCACCATGAAGC
GCTATCTTGTTGTACATCAGCGAACTCATACTGGAGAGAAACCCTATATGTGCAGTGAATGTGGAAAAGG
CTTTACCGTGAAGAGCAATCTCATTGTACATCAGCGCTCCCACACAGGAGAAAAATCTTACATATGCAGC
GAATGTGGAAAAGGCTTCACTGTCAAACGCACTCTCGTTATACATCAGCGAACTCATACAGGAGAGAAAT
CTTACATATGCAATGAATGTGGTAAAGGCTTCACCACAAAGCGCACTCTTATTATACATCAGCGAACTCA
TACAGGAGAAAAACCCTATGAATGCAATGAATGTGGTAAAGCCTTCAGCCAGAAAATATGCCTCATACAA
CATGAGAGATGTCATACAGGAAAGACTCCCTTTGTATGTACCGAGTGCGGAAAATCCTATTCACACAAAT
ATGGCCTCATTACCCATCAGAGAATTCACACAGGAGAGAAACCTTATGAGTGCAATGAATGTGGAAAAGC
CTTCACCACAAAGTCAGTACTCAATGTACATCAAAGAACGCATACAGGAGAGAGGCCGTATGGATGCAGT
GATTGTGAGAAAGCCTTCTCCCACTTATCAAACCTTGTCAAACATAAGAAAATGCACACAAGAGAAATGG
GTAGAATCAGTCAAGTTGAAAACTCCTGTAATGGAGAGTCACAGCTCCTTCCTTATAAGTAGTAATGAAC
TAGTCCGTAACTTGAAAGTATTTCGATTTCTTGGCTTTATATATCTTGTGGAAAGGACGAACTGACACAA
GTCTTTCACATAGAACGCGTTAAGTCGACAATCAACCTCTGGATTACAAAATTTGTGAAAGATTGACTGG
TATTCTTAACTATGTTGCTCCTTTTACGCTATGTGGATACGCTGCTTTAATGCCTTTGTATCATGCTATT
GCTTCCCGTATGGCTTTCATTTTCTCCTCCTTGTATAAATCCTGGTTGCTGTCTCTTTATGAGGAGTTGT
GGCCCGTTGTCAGGCAACGTGGCGTGGTGTGCACTGTGTTTGCTGACGCAACCCCCACTGGTTGGGGCAT
TGCCACCACCTGTCAGCTCCTTTCCGGGACTTTCGCTTTCCCCCTCCCTATTGCCACGGCGGAACTCATC
GCCGCCTGCCTTGCCCGCTGCTGGACAGGGGCTCGGCTGTTGGGCACTGACAATTCCGTGGTGTTGTCGG
GGAAATCATCGTCCTTTCCTTGGCTGCTCGCCTGTGTTGCCACCTGGATTCTGCGCGGGACGTCCTTCTG
CTACGTCCCTTCGGCCCTCAATCCAGCGGACCTTCCTTCCCGCGGCCTGCTGCCGGCTCTGCGGCCTCTT
CCGCGTCTTCGCCTTCGCCCTCAGACGAGTCGGATCTCCCTTTGGGCCGCCTCCCCGCGTCGACTTTAAG
ACCAATGACTTACAAGGCAGCTGTAGATCTTAGCCACTTTTTAAAAGAAAAGGGGGGACTGGAAGGGCTA
ATTCACTCCCAACGAAGACAAGATCTGCTTTTTGCTTGTACTGGGTCTCTCTGGTTAGACCAGATCTGAG
CCTGGGAGCTCTCTGGCTAACTAGGGAACCCACTGCTTAAGCCTCAATAAAGCTTGCCTTGAGTGCTTCA
AGTAGTGTGTGCCCGTCTGTTGTGTGACTCTGGTAACTAGAGATCCCTCAGACCCTTTTAGTCAGTGTGG
AAAATCTCTAGCAGTACGTATAGTAGTTCATGTCATCTTATTATTCAGTATTTATAACTTGCAAAGAAAT
GAATATCAGAGAGTGAGAGGAACTTGTTTATTGCAGCTTATAATGGTTACAAATAAAGCAATAGCATCAC
AAATTTCACAAATAAAGCATTTTTTTCACTGCATTCTAGTTGTGGTTTGTCCAAACTCATCAATGTATCT
TATCATGTCTGGCTCTAGCTATCCCGCCCCTAACTCCGCCCATCCCGCCCCTAACTCCGCCCAGTTCCGC
CCATTCTCCGCCCCATGGCTGACTAATTTTTTTTATTTATGCAGAGGCCGAGGCCGCCTCGGCCTCTGAG
CTATTCCAGAAGTAGTGAGGAGGCTTTTTTGGAGGCCTAGGGACGTACCCAATTCGCCCTATAGTGAGTC
GTATTACGCGCGCTCACTGGCCGTCGTTTTACAACGTCGTGACTGGGAAAACCCTGGCGTTACCCAACTT
AATCGCCTTGCAGCACATCCCCCTTTCGCCAGCTGGCGTAATAGCGAAGAGGCCCGCACCGATCGCCCTT
CCCAACAGTTGCGCAGCCTGAATGGCGAATGGG
[124 nt withheld, positions 7454-7577]
C
[91 nt withheld, positions 7579-7669]
A
[49 nt withheld, positions 7671-7719]
CCTTTGACGTTGGAGTCCACGTTCTTT
[37 nt withheld, positions 7747-7783]
ACCCTATCTCGGTCTATTCTTTTGATTTATAAGGGATTTTGCCGATTTCGGCCTATTGGTTAAAAAATGA
GCTGATTTAACAAAAATTTAACGCGAATTTTAACAAAATATTAACGCTTACAATTTAGGTGGCACTTTTC
GGGGAAATGTGCGCGGAACCCCTATTTGTTTATTTTTCTAAATACATTCAAATATGTATCCGCTCATGAG
ACAATAACCCTGATAAATGCTTCAATAATATTGAAAAAGGAAGAGTATGAGTATTCAACATTTCCGTGTC
GCCCTTATTCCCTTTTTTGCGGCATTTTGCCTTCCTGTTTTTGCTCACCCAGAAACGCTGGTGAAAGTAA
AAGATGCTGAAGATCAGTTGGGTGCACGAGTGGGTTACATCGAACTGGATCTCAACAGCGGTAAGATCCT
TGAGAGTTTTCGCCCCGAAGAACGTTTTCCAATGATGAGCACTTTTAAAGTTCTGCTATGTGGCGCGGTA
TTATCCCGTATTGACGCCGGGCAAGAGCAACTCGGTCGCCGCATACACTATTCTCAGAATGACTTGGTTG
AGTACTCACCAGTCACAGAAAAGCATCTTACGGATGGCATGACAGTAAGAGAATTATGCAGTGCTGCCAT
AACCATGAGTGATAACACTGCGGCCAACTTACTTCTGACAACGATCGGAGGACCGAAGGAGCTAACCGCT
TTTTTGCACAACATGGGGGATCATGTAACTCGCCTTGATCGTTGGGAACCGGAGCTGAATGAAGCCATAC
CAAACGACGAGCGTGACACCACGATGCCTGTAGCAATGGCAACAACGTTGCGCAAACTATTAACTGGCGA
ACTACTTACTCTAGCTTCCCGGCAACAATTAATAGACTGGATGGAGGCGGATAAAGTTGCAGGACCACTT
CTGCGCTCGGCCCTTCCGGCTGGCTGGTTTATTGCTGATAAATCTGGAGCCGGTGAGCGTGGGTCTCGCG
GTATCATTGCAGCACTGGGGCCAGATGGTAAGCCCTCCCGTATCGTAGTTATCTACACGACGGGGAGTCA
GGCAACTATGGATGAACGAAATAGACAGATCGCTGAGATAGGTGCCTCACTGATTAAGCATTGGTAACTG
TCAGACCAAGTTTACTCATATATACTTTAGATTGATTTAAAACTTCATTTTTAATTTAAAAGGATCTAGG
TGAAGATCCTTTTTGATAATCTCATGACCAAAATCCCTTAACGTGAGTTTTCGTTCCACTGAGCGTCAGA
CCCCGTAGAAAAGATCAAAGGATCTTCTTGAGATCCTTTTTTTCTGCGCGTAATCTGCTGCTTGCAAACA
AAAAAACCACCGCTACCAGCGGTGGTTTGTTTGCCGGATCAAGAGCTACCAACTCTTTTTCCGAAGGTAA
CTGGCTTCAGCAGAGCGCAGATACCAAATACTGTTCTTCTAGTGTAGCCGTAGTTAGGCCACCACTTCAA
GAACTCTGTAGCACCGCCTACATACCTCGCTCTGCTAATCCTGTTACCAGTGGCTGCTGCCAGTGGCGAT
AAGTCGTGTCTTACCGGGTTGGACTCAAGACGATAGTTACCGGATAAGGCGCAGCGGTCGGGCTGAACGG
GGGGTTCGTGCACACAGCCCAGCTTGGAGCGAACGACCTACACCGAACTGAGATACCTACAGCGTGAGCT
ATGAGAAAGCGCCACGCTTCCCGAAGGGAGAAAGGCGGACAGGTATCCGGTAAGCGGCAGGGTCGGAACA
GGAGAGCGCACGAGGGAGCTTCCAGGGGGAAACGCCTGGTATCTTTATAGTCCTGTCGGGTTTCGCCACC
TCTGACTTGAGCGTCGATTTTTGTGATGCTCGTCAGGGGGGCGGAGCCTATGGAAAAACGCCAGCAACGC
GGCCTTTTTACGGTTCCTGGCCTTTTGCTGGCCTTTTGCTCACATGTTCTTTCCTGCGTTATCCCCTGAT
TCTGTGGATAACCGTATTACCGCCTTTGAGTGAGCTGATACCGCTCGCCGCAGCCGAACGACCGAGCGCA
GCGAGTCAGTGAGCGAGGAAGCGGAAGAGCGCCCAATACGCAAACCGCCTCTCCCCGCGCGTTGGCCGAT
TCATTAATGCAGCTGGCACGACAGGTTTCCCGACTGGAAAGCGGGCAGTGAGCGCAACGCAATTAATGTG
AGTTAGCTCACTCATTAGGCACCCCAGGCTTTACACTTTATGCTTCCGGCTCGTATGTTGTGTGGAATTG
TGAGCGGATAACAATTTCACACAGGAAACAGCTATGACCATGATTACGCCAAGCGCGCAATTAACCCTCA
CTAAAGGGAACAAAAGCTGGAGCTGCAAGC
