>Addgene plasmid #144070 | TFORF0560 | depositor partial sequence | sequence record 284334 | Insert
ACCGCCACCATGATCAAGACCCAGGAATCACTGACCCTGGAGGATGTGGCTGTGGAATTCAGCTGGGAGG
AGTGGCAGCTCCTGGACACTGCTCAGAAGAACCTGTACCGGGATGTGATGGTGGAGAACTATAACCACCT
AGTATCACTGGGGTATCAAACTAGCAAACCAGATGTACTCTCCAAGTTGGCACATGGACAAGAACCATGG
ACAACAGATGCTAAAATTCAGAATAAAAATTGTCCAGGAATCGGGAAAGTTGACAGTCATCTGCAAGAGC
ACTCTCCAAACCAAAGACTTCTGAAGAGCGTGCAGCAATGCAATGGACAGAATACACTTAGAAATATTGT
ACATCTCAGCAAGACACATTTTCCTATAGTGCAAAATCATGATACATTTGACTTGTACAGAAAAAATTTG
AAATCAAGTTTAAGTTTAATCAACCAGAAGAGAAGACATGGAATAAATAACCCTGTTGAGTTTATTGGAG
GTGAGAAAACACTTCTACATGGTAAGCATGAACGTACGCATACTAAAACTAGATTTTCTGAAAATGCAAA
ATGTATCCATACTAAATTCCAAGTCTTCAAGCATCAGAGGACTCAGAAAATTGAGAAACCCCATGCATGC
ATTGAATGTGAGCAAACCTTCCTTAGGAAGTCTCAGCTCATTTACCATGAGAACATTTGTATACAAGAGA
ATCCTGGAAGTGGTCAATGTGAGAAATTATCCAGAAGTGTCCTGTTCACTAAGCATCTGAAAACTAATAC
AACAGACAAAATCTGTATACCCAATGAATATAGAAAAGGCTCTACTGTGAAGAGTAGTCTCATTACACAT
CAACAAACCCATACAGAAGAGAAATCCTATATGTGCAGTGAGTGTGGAAAGGGCTTTACAATGAAGCGCT
ATCTAATTGCTCATCAGCGAACTCATAGTGGAGAGAAACCTTATGTGTGCAAAGAATGTGGAAAAGGTTT
CACTGTGAAGAGCAATCTCATTGTACATCAGCGAACTCATACAGGGGAGAAACCCTATATATGCAGTGAA
TGTGGAAAAGGCTTCACCATGAAGCGCTATCTTGTTGTACATCAGCGAACTCATACTGGAGAGAAACCCT
ATATGTGCAGTGAATGTGGAAAAGGCTTTACCGTGAAGAGCAATCTCATTGTACATCAGCGCTCCCACAC
AGGAGAAAAATCTTACATATGCAGCGAATGTGGAAAAGGCTTCACTGTCAAACGCACTCTCGTTATACAT
CAGCGAACTCATACAGGAGAGAAATCTTACATATGCAATGAATGTGGTAAAGGCTTCACCACAAAGCGCA
CTCTTATTATACATCAGCGAACTCATACAGGAGAAAAACCCTATGAATGCAATGAATGTGGTAAAGCCTT
CAGCCAGAAAATATGCCTCATACAACATGAGAGATGTCATACAGGAAAGACTCCCTTTGTATGTACCGAG
TGCGGAAAATCCTATTCACACAAATATGGCCTCATTACCCATCAGAGAATTCACACAGGAGAGAAACCTT
ATGAGTGCAATGAATGTGGAAAAGCCTTCACCACAAAGTCAGTACTCAATGTACATCAAAGAACGCATAC
AGGAGAGAGGCCGTATGGATGCAGTGATTGTGAGAAAGCCTTCTCCCACTTATCAAACCTTGTCAAACAT
AAGAAAATGCACACAAGAGAAATGGGTAGAATCAGTCAAGTTGAAAACTCCTGTAATGGAGAGTCACAGC
TCCTTCCTTATAAGTAGTAATGAACTAGTCCGTAACTTGAAAGTATTTCGATTTCTTGGCTTTATATATC
TTGTGGAAAGGACGAACTGACACAAGTCTTTCACATAGA
