>Addgene plasmid #144070 | TFORF0560 | depositor partial sequence | sequence record 284335 | Barcode
ACTGACACAAGTCTTTCACATAGA
